Addgene plasmid #146552: pCIneo-V5-SBP-HsSmg6_1-1238-siRNAres_I
Purpose: Mammalian Expression of HsSmg6_1-1238-siRNAres
Depositing lab: Elisa Izaurralde. Depositing organization: Max Planck Institute for Developmental Biology. Publication: SMG6 interacts with the exon junction complex via two conserved EJC-binding motifs (EBMs) required for nonsense-mediated mRNA decay. Kashima I, Jonas S, Jayachandran U, Buchwald G, Conti E, Lupas AN, Izaurralde E. Genes Dev. 2010 Nov 1. 24(21):2440-50. 10.1101/gad.604610 PubMed 20930030.
Backbone
  Vector backbone: pCI-neo
  Vector type: Mammalian Expression
Growth in bacteria
  Bacterial resistance: Ampicillin, 100 μg/mL
  Growth temperature: 37°C
  Growth strain: DH5alpha
  Copy number: High Copy
Gene/Insert
  Gene/Insert name: HsSmg6_1-1238-siRNAres
  Species: H. sapiens (human)
  Mutation: two silent mutations T594C, A699G and two non silent mutation G872C (R291P), A1022C (N341T) compared to the sequence given by NCBI: NM_017575.4
  Entrez Gene: SMG6 (a.k.a. C17orf31, EST1A, SMG-6, hSMG5/7a)
  Cloning method: Unknown
Terms and licenses: Academic/Nonprofit Terms; Industry Terms: Not Available to Industry
Depositor comments: Plasmids from this collection were made available to the research community and donated after the lab closed. Please note that the sequence provided by the depositing laboratory may be theoretical/predicted or based on Sanger sequencing results. There may be discrepancies between sequencing results obtained by Addgene and the depositor sequence. If an Addgene verified sequence is not available, please contact before placing your order to request that our lab fully sequence the plasmid.
How to cite: pCIneo-V5-SBP-HsSmg6_1-1238-siRNAres_I was a gift from Elisa Izaurralde (Addgene plasmid # 146552 ; http://n2t.net/addgene:146552 ; RRID:Addgene_146552)
