[The description below was written by a language model from this plasmid's Addgene catalogue record and pLannotate feature annotations shown in this document.]
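Description:
pCIneo-V5-SBP-HsSmg6_1-1238-siRNAres_I is a 9,388 nt mammalian expression plasmid built on the pCI-neo backbone. It is propagated in E. coli through a high-copy ColE1/pUC-type origin with ampicillin selection (β-lactamase under its own promoter). It also carries an f1 origin for single-stranded DNA production. For selection in mammalian cells, an SV40 enhancer/early promoter drives the neomycin phosphotransferase gene, followed by a synthetic poly(A) signal, which allows G418 selection of stable transfectants.

The expression cassette uses the human CMV immediate-early enhancer and promoter, followed by the chimeric β-globin/immunoglobulin intron that typically improves transcript processing and expression. A T7 promoter upstream of the coding region permits in vitro transcription. The open reading frame begins with a V5 epitope tag and a streptavidin-binding peptide (SBP), placed N-terminal to a fragment of human SMG6 (EST1A) that the name indicates covers residues 1-1238. An SV40 poly(A) signal terminates the transcript. SMG6 is the endonuclease of the nonsense-mediated mRNA decay (NMD) pathway. The annotated coding length fits a truncation lacking the C-terminal portion of the protein, although the record does not say which domains are removed.

The "siRNAres" label marks the insert as an siRNA-resistant version. Relative to the NCBI reference, the record lists two silent changes (T594C, A699G) and two amino acid substitutions (R291P, N341T), but it does not say which changes confer siRNA resistance. The design suits complementation assays in cells depleted of endogenous SMG6. The tags also allow V5 detection and streptavidin pulldown of interaction partners, in keeping with the associated study of SMG6 binding to the exon junction complex. The depositor sequence may be theoretical rather than fully verified.
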