Features (pLannotate 1.2.2; 21 found; start..end, strand, type, name):
    140..517     +  enhancer       CMV enhancer: human cytomegalovirus immediate early enhancer
    518..729     +  promoter       CMV promoter: human cytomegalovirus (CMV) immediate early promoter
    890..1022    +  intron         chimeric intron: chimera between introns from human β-globin and immunoglobulin heavy chain genes
   1067..1085    +  promoter       T7 promoter: promoter for bacteriophage T7 RNA polymerase
   1107..1148    +  CDS            V5 tag: epitope tag from simian virus 5
   1170..1283    +  CDS            SBP: streptavidin-binding peptide selected from a peptide library; binds streptavidin with nanomolar affinity (Keefe et al., 2001)
   1332..5045    +  CDS            SMG6 (fragment): EST1A_HUMAN - Also known as C17orf31, EST1A, KIAA0732. Experimental evidence at protein level: Swiss-Prot protein existence level 1. Plays a role in nonsense-mediated mRNA decay (PubMed:18974281, PubMed:19060897, PubMed:20930030, PubMed:17053788). Is thought to provide a link to the mRNA degradation machinery as it has endonuclease activity required to initiate NMD, and to serve as an adapter for UPF1 to protein phosphatase 2A (PP2A), thereby triggering UPF1 dephosphorylation (PubMed:18974281, PubMed:19060897, PubMed:20930030, PubMed:17053788). Degrades single-stranded RNA (ssRNA), but not ssD
   5057..5074    -  promoter       T3 promoter (fragment): promoter for bacteriophage T3 RNA polymerase
   5092..5213    -  polyA_signal   SV40 poly(A) signal: SV40 polyadenylation signal
   5236..5304    -  CDS            large T antigen (fragment): large T antigen from SV40 (simian virus 40)
   5328..5395    +  CDS            lacZα (fragment): LacZα fragment of β-galactosidase; lacZ fragment
   5399..5827    +  rep_origin     f1 ori (sequence partly withheld): f1 bacteriophage origin of replication; arrow indicates direction of (+) strand synthesis
   5855..5906    -  misc_feature   bom (fragment): basis of mobility region from pBR322
   5971..6328    +  promoter       SV40 promoter: SV40 enhancer and early promoter
   6379..7170    +  CDS            neo: KKA2_KLEPN - Also known as kan, nptII. Experimental evidence at protein level: Swiss-Prot protein existence level 1. Resistance to kanamycin, neomycin, paromomycin, ribostamycin, butirosin and gentamicin B. From Klebsiella pneumoniae.
   7237..7285    +  polyA_signal   poly(A) signal: synthetic polyadenylation signal
   7305..7359    -  misc_feature   bom (fragment): basis of mobility region from pBR322
   7461..7496    -  CDS            rop (fragment): Rop protein, which maintains plasmids at low copy number; rop
   7591..7695    +  promoter       AmpR promoter: bla
   7696..8556    +  CDS            AmpR: β-lactamase; bla; confers resistance to ampicillin, carbenicillin, and related antibiotics
   8727..9315    +  rep_origin     ori: high-copy-number ColE1/pMB1/pBR322/pUC origin of replication
>Addgene plasmid #146552 | pCIneo-V5-SBP-HsSmg6_1-1238-siRNAres_I | depositor full sequence | sequence record 288998 | Full Sequence
TCAATATTGGCCATTAGCCATATTATTCATTGGTTATATAGCATAAATCAATATTGGCTATTGGCCATTG
CATACGTTGTATCTATATCATAATATGTACATTTATATTGGCTCATGTCCAATATGACCGCCATGTTGGC
ATTGATTATTGACTAGTTATTAATAGTAATCAATTACGGGGTCATTAGTTCATAGCCCATATATGGAGTT
CCGCGTTACATAACTTACGGTAAATGGCCCGCCTGGCTGACCGCCCAACGACCCCCGCCCATTGACGTCA
ATAATGACGTATGTTCCCATAGTAACGCCAATAGGGACTTTCCATTGACGTCAATGGGTGGAGTATTTAC
GGTAAACTGCCCACTTGGCAGTACATCAAGTGTATCATATGCCAAGTCCGCCCCCTATTGACGTCAATGA
CGGTAAATGGCCCGCCTGGCATTATGCCCAGTACATGACCTTACGGGACTTTCCTACTTGGCAGTACATC
TACGTATTAGTCATCGCTATTACCATGGTGATGCGGTTTTGGCAGTACACCAATGGGCGTGGATAGCGGT
TTGACTCACGGGGATTTCCAAGTCTCCACCCCATTGACGTCAATGGGAGTTTGTTTTGGCACCAAAATCA
ACGGGACTTTCCAAAATGTCGTAACAACTGCGATCGCCCGCCCCGTTGACGCAAATGGGCGGTAGGCGTG
TACGGTGGGAGGTCTATATAAGCAGAGCTCGTTTAGTGAACCGTCAGATCACTAGAAGCTTTATTGCGGT
AGTTTATCACAGTTAAATTGCTAACGCAGTCAGTGCTTCTGACACAACAGTCTCGAACTTAAGCTGCAGT
GACTCTCTTAAGGTAGCCTTGCAGAAGTTGGTCGTGAGGCACTGGGCAGGTAAGTATCAAGGTTACAAGA
CAGGTTTAAGGAGACCAATAGAAACTGGGCTTGTCGAGACAGAGAAGACTCTTGCGTTTCTGATAGGCAC
CTATTGGTCTTACTGACATCCACTTTGCCTTTCTCTCCACAGGTGTCCACTCCCAGTTCAATTACAGCTC
TTAAGGCTAGAGTACTTAATACGACTCACTATAGGCTAGCAATTGCGGCCACCATGGGTAAGCCTATCCC
TAACCCTCTCCTCGGTCTCGATTCTACGCCCGGAAGCGGTAGCGGTACCATGGACGAGAAGACCACCGGC
TGGGGGGGCGGCCACGTGGTGGAGGGCCTGGCCGGCGAGCTGGAGCAGCTGCGGGCCAGGCTGGAGCACC
ACCCTCAGGGCCAGCGGGAGCCCTCCGGCGGCTGCAAGCCCCTCGAGAATTCACGCGTGGTACCTCTAGA
CATGGCGGAAGGGCTGGAGCGTGTGCGGATCTCCGCGTCGGAGCTGCGCGGGATCCTGGCTACTCTGGCC
CCGCAGGCCGGGAGCAGAGAAAACATGAAGGAATTAAAGGAGGCCAGGCCGCGCAAAGATAACAGGCGTC
CAGATCTGGAAATCTATAAGCCTGGCCTTTCTCGGCTAAGGAACAAGCCCAAAATCAAGGAACCCCCTGG
GAGTGAGGAATTCAAAGATGAAATTGTTAATGACCGAGATTGCTCTGCTGTTGAAAATGGTACACAGCCC
GTTAAAGATGTCTGCAAGGAACTGAACAACCAAGAGCAGAATGGTCCTATAGACCCAGAAAATAATCGGG
GACAAGAATCCTTTCCTAGGACTGCTGGACAAGAGGATCGTAGTCTAAAAATTATCAAAAGAACAAAGAA
ACCCGACCTGCAGATCTATCAGCCTGGACGACGTTTGCAGACTGTTAGCAAAGAATCCGCCAGTCGGGTG
GAGGAGGAAGAAGTCCTCAACCAGGTAGAACAACTGAGAGTAGAGGAAGATGAGTGTAGGGGAAATGTTG
CGAAGGAGGAAGTTGCGAATAAACCAGACAGGGCCGAGATAGAAAAGAGCCCAGGTGGTGGGAGAGTAGG
GGCTGCAAAAGGAGAAAAAGGAAAGAGGATGGGAAAAGGGGAGGGGGTGAGGGAAACCCACGACGACCCG
GCCCGCGGGAGGCCGGGCTCCGCAAAGCGCTACTCCCGCTCAGACAAACGAAGGAATCGCTACCGCACGC
GCAGCACCAGCTCAGCTGGCAGCAACAACAGCGCTGAGGGAGCTGGCCTGACGGATAATGGATGTCGCCG
CCGCCGACAGGATAGGACCAAGGAGAGGCCACCACTGAAGAAGCAAGTGTCTGTGTCCTCAACCGATTCC
TTAGACGAGGACAGAATTGATGAGCCTGATGGATTAGGACCCAGGAGAAGTTCAGAAAGGAAGAGACATT
TAGAAAGAAACTGGTCTGGCCGTGGGGAGGGTGAGCAGAAAACCAGTGCTAAAGAATATCGAGGCACTCT
TCGTGTCACTTTCGATGCAGAAGCCATGAACAAAGAGTCTCCCATGGTGAGGTCAGCCAGGGATGATATG
GATAGAGGAAAGCCTGACAAAGGCTTGAGCAGTGGGGGCAAAGGCTCTGAGAAGCAGGAGTCCAAAAACC
CGAAACAAGAACTTCGGGGTCGTGGTCGTGGCATTCTGATTTTGCCTGCCCATACCACCCTATCTGTCAA
TTCAGCAGGTTCTCCAGAGTCCGCGCCTTTGGGACCTCGGCTTTTGTTTGGATCTGGTAGTAAGGGATCT
CGGAGTTGGGGCCGTGGAGGCACCACACGCCGATTGTGGGACCCAAACAATCCTGATCAGAAACCTGCTC
TAAAGACTCAGACGCCCCAGCTACATTTCTTGGACACTGATGATGAAGTCAGCCCTACATCTTGGGGTGA
CTCACGCCAGGCTCAGGCATCTTACTATAAGTTTCAAAACTCTGACAACCCCTATTATTACCCCCGGACA
CCAGGCCCTGCCTCCCAGTATCCCTATACGGGCTATAACCCTCTACAGTACCCAGTGGGCCCTACGAATG
GTGTGTACCCAGGGCCTTACTACCCAGGCTACCCGACTCCGTCAGGACAGTATGTGTGTAGCCCTCTACC
TACCAGCACCATGAGTCCCGAGGAGGTAGAGCAGCACATGAGGAACCTGCAGCAACAGGAGCTGCACAGG
CTTCTCCGGGTGGCTGACAACCAGGAACTGCAGCTCAGCAACCTGCTCTCCAGGGACCGCATCAGTCCGG
AGGGCCTGGAGAAGATGGCGCAACTCAGAGCTGAACTGCTGCAGCTATATGAGCGCTGTATTCTATTAGA
TATTGAGTTCTCTGATAATCAGAATGTGGATCAGATCCTGTGGAAGAATGCTTTCTATCAGGTGATTGAG
AAGTTCAGGCAACTTGTCAAGGATCCGAATGTTGAGAACCCAGAACAGATTCGGAACAGACTTTTGGAGC
TCTTGGATGAGGGTAGTGACTTCTTTGATAGTTTGCTTCAGAAGCTGCAGGTTACTTACAAGTTCAAACT
GGAAGACTACATGGATGGTCTTGCCATTCGCAGCAAGCCATTACGCAAGACAGTAAAATATGCCTTGATC
AGTGCCCAGCGATGCATGATATGCCAAGGAGATATTGCTAGGTACCGGGAGCAGGCAAGCGACACGGCAA
ACTATGGGAAAGCACGCAGTTGGTACCTGAAGGCCCAGCACATTGCTCCCAAGAATGGGCGCCCCTATAA
CCAGTTGGCTTTGCTGGCAGTGTATACGAGGAGGAAGCTTGACGCTGTCTATTACTATATGCGCAGTTTA
GCTGCCAGCAACCCTATCCTGACTGCCAAGGAGAGTCTCATGAGCTTGTTTGAAGAGACCAAGCGGAAGG
CAGAACAGATGGAAAAGAAGCAACATGAGGAATTTGACCTGAGCCCTGACCAGTGGCGGAAAGGAAAGAA
GTCTACTTTCCGGCATGTTGGAGATGACACCACTCGCCTGGAGATCTGGATTCATCCATCCCATCCACGG
TCTTCCCAGGGCACTGAGTCTGGGAAGGATTCTGAGCAAGAGAATGGGCTGGGCAGCCTGAGTCCCAGTG
ATCTGAACAAAAGGTTCATCCTCAGTTTTCTCCATGCCCATGGGAAGCTGTTTACCCGGATTGGGATGGA
GACATTCCCTGCAGTGGCTGAGAAGGTCCTCAAGGAGTTCCAGGTGTTACTGCAGCACAGCCCCTCTCCC
ATTGGAAGTACCCGCATGCTGCAGCTTATGACCATCAATATGTTTGCAGTACACAACTCCCAGCTGAAAG
ACTGCTTCTCGGAGGAGTGCCGCTCTGTGATCCAGGAACAAGCCGCAGCTCTGGGCTTGGCCATGTTTTC
TCTACTGGTCCGCCGCTGCACCTGCTTACTTAAGGAGTCCGCCAAAGCTCAGCTGTCCTCTCCTGAGGAC
CAGGATGACCAAGACGACATCAAGGTGTCTTCCTTTGTCCCGGACCTGAAGGAGCTGCTCCCCAGTGTCA
AAGTCTGGTCAGATTGGATGCTCGGCTACCCGGACACCTGGAATCCTCCTCCCACATCCCTGGATCTGCC
CTCGCATGTTGCTGTGGATGTATGGTCGACGCTGGCTGATTTCTGTAACATACTGACTGCAGTGAATCAG
TCTGAGGTGCCACTGTACAAGGACCCGGATGATGACCTCACCCTTCTTATCCTGGAAGAGGATCGGCTTC
TCTCGGGCTTTGTCCCCTTGCTGGCTGCCCCTCAGGACCCCTGCTACGTGGAGAAAACCTCGGATAAGGT
TATTGCAGCTGACTGCAAAAGGGTCACAGTGCTGAAGTATTTTCTGGAAGCCCTTTGTGGACAAGAAGAG
CCTCTGCTGGCATTCAAGGGTGGAAAGTATGTGTCAGTGGCACCCGTCCCAGACACCATGGGAAAGGAAA
TGGGAAGCCAAGAGGGAACACGACTGGAAGATGAGGAGGAGGATGTGGTGATTGAAGACTTTGAGGAAGA
TTCAGAGGCTGAAGGCAGCGGAGGCGAGGATGACATCAGGGAGCTTCGGGCCAAGAAGCTGGCTCTGGCC
AGGAAGATAGCTGAGCAGCAGCGTCGCCAGGAAAAGATCCAGGCTGTCCTGGAGGACCACAGTCAGATGA
GGCAGGCGGCCGCTTCCCTTTAGTGAGGGTTAATGCTTCGAGCAGACATGATAAGATACATTGATGAGTT
TGGACAAACCACAACTAGAATGCAGTGAAAAAAATGCTTTATTTGTGAAATTTGTGATGCTATTGCTTTA
TTTGTAACCATTATAAGCTGCAATAAACAAGTTAACAACAACAATTGCATTCATTTTATGTTTCAGGTTC
AGGGGGAGATGTGGGAGGTTTTTTAAAGCAAGTAAAACCTCTACAAATGTGGTAAAATCCGATAAGGATC
GATCCGGGCTGGCGTAATAGCGAAGAGGCCCGCACCGATCGCCCTTCCCAACAGTTGCGCAGCCTGAATG
GCGAATGG
[124 nt withheld, positions 5399-5522]
C
[91 nt withheld, positions 5524-5614]
A
[49 nt withheld, positions 5616-5664]
CCTTTGACGTTGGAGTCCACGTTCTTT
[37 nt withheld, positions 5692-5728]
ACCCTATCTCGGTCTATTCTTTTGATTTATAAGGGATTTTGCCGATTTCGGCCTATTGGTTAAAAAATGA
GCTGATTTAACAAAAATTTAACGCGAATTTTAACAAAATATTAACGCTTACAATTTCCTGATGCGGTATT
TTCTCCTTACGCATCTGTGCGGTATTTCACACCGCATACGCGGATCTGCGCAGCACCATGGCCTGAAATA
ACCTCTGAAAGAGGAACTTGGTTAGGTACCTTCTGAGGCGGAAAGAACCAGCTGTGGAATGTGTGTCAGT
TAGGGTGTGGAAAGTCCCCAGGCTCCCCAGCAGGCAGAAGTATGCAAAGCATGCATCTCAATTAGTCAGC
AACCAGGTGTGGAAAGTCCCCAGGCTCCCCAGCAGGCAGAAGTATGCAAAGCATGCATCTCAATTAGTCA
GCAACCATAGTCCCGCCCCTAACTCCGCCCATCCCGCCCCTAACTCCGCCCAGTTCCGCCCATTCTCCGC
CCCATGGCTGACTAATTTTTTTTATTTATGCAGAGGCCGAGGCCGCCTCGGCCTCTGAGCTATTCCAGAA
GTAGTGAGGAGGCTTTTTTGGAGGCCTAGGCTTTTGCAAAAAGCTTGATTCTTCTGACACAACAGTCTCG
AACTTAAGGCTAGAGCCACCATGATTGAACAAGATGGATTGCACGCAGGTTCTCCGGCCGCTTGGGTGGA
GAGGCTATTCGGCTATGACTGGGCACAACAGACAATCGGCTGCTCTGATGCCGCCGTGTTCCGGCTGTCA
GCGCAGGGGCGCCCGGTTCTTTTTGTCAAGACCGACCTGTCCGGTGCCCTGAATGAACTGCAGGACGAGG
CAGCGCGGCTATCGTGGCTGGCCACGACGGGCGTTCCTTGCGCAGCTGTGCTCGACGTTGTCACTGAAGC
GGGAAGGGACTGGCTGCTATTGGGCGAAGTGCCGGGGCAGGATCTCCTGTCATCTCACCTTGCTCCTGCC
GAGAAAGTATCCATCATGGCTGATGCAATGCGGCGGCTGCATACGCTTGATCCGGCTACCTGCCCATTCG
ACCACCAAGCGAAACATCGCATCGAGCGAGCACGTACTCGGATGGAAGCCGGTCTTGTCGATCAGGATGA
TCTGGACGAAGAGCATCAGGGGCTCGCGCCAGCCGAACTGTTCGCCAGGCTCAAGGCGCGCATGCCCGAC
GGCGAGGATCTCGTCGTGACCCATGGCGATGCCTGCTTGCCGAATATCATGGTGGAAAATGGCCGCTTTT
CTGGATTCATCGACTGTGGCCGGCTGGGTGTGGCGGACCGCTATCAGGACATAGCGTTGGCTACCCGTGA
TATTGCTGAAGAGCTTGGCGGCGAATGGGCTGACCGCTTCCTCGTGCTTTACGGTATCGCCGCTCCCGAT
TCGCAGCGCATCGCCTTCTATCGCCTTCTTGACGAGTTCTTCTGAGCGGGACTCTGGGGTTCGAAATGAC
CGACCAAGCGACGCCCAACCTGCCATCACGATGGCCGCAATAAAATATCTTTATTTTCATTACATCTGTG
TGTTGGTTTTTTGTGTGAATCGATAGCGATAAGGATCCGCGTATGGTGCACTCTCAGTACAATCTGCTCT
GATGCCGCATAGTTAAGCCAGCCCCGACACCCGCCAACACCCGCTGACGCGCCCTGACGGGCTTGTCTGC
TCCCGGCATCCGCTTACAGACAAGCTGTGACCGTCTCCGGGAGCTGCATGTGTCAGAGGTTTTCACCGTC
ATCACCGAAACGCGCGAGACGAAAGGGCCTCGTGATACGCCTATTTTTATAGGTTAATGTCATGATAATA
ATGGTTTCTTAGACGTCAGGTGGCACTTTTCGGGGAAATGTGCGCGGAACCCCTATTTGTTTATTTTTCT
AAATACATTCAAATATGTATCCGCTCATGAGACAATAACCCTGATAAATGCTTCAATAATATTGAAAAAG
GAAGAGTATGAGTATTCAACATTTCCGTGTCGCCCTTATTCCCTTTTTTGCGGCATTTTGCCTTCCTGTT
TTTGCTCACCCAGAAACGCTGGTGAAAGTAAAAGATGCTGAAGATCAGTTGGGTGCACGAGTGGGTTACA
TCGAACTGGATCTCAACAGCGGTAAGATCCTTGAGAGTTTTCGCCCCGAAGAACGTTTTCCAATGATGAG
CACTTTTAAAGTTCTGCTATGTGGCGCGGTATTATCCCGTATTGACGCCGGGCAAGAGCAACTCGGTCGC
CGCATACACTATTCTCAGAATGACTTGGTTGAGTACTCACCAGTCACAGAAAAGCATCTTACGGATGGCA
TGACAGTAAGAGAATTATGCAGTGCTGCCATAACCATGAGTGATAACACTGCGGCCAACTTACTTCTGAC
AACGATCGGAGGACCGAAGGAGCTAACCGCTTTTTTGCACAACATGGGGGATCATGTAACTCGCCTTGAT
CGTTGGGAACCGGAGCTGAATGAAGCCATACCAAACGACGAGCGTGACACCACGATGCCTGTAGCAATGG
CAACAACGTTGCGCAAACTATTAACTGGCGAACTACTTACTCTAGCTTCCCGGCAACAATTAATAGACTG
GATGGAGGCGGATAAAGTTGCAGGACCACTTCTGCGCTCGGCCCTTCCGGCTGGCTGGTTTATTGCTGAT
AAATCTGGAGCCGGTGAGCGTGGGTCTCGCGGTATCATTGCAGCACTGGGGCCAGATGGTAAGCCCTCCC
GTATCGTAGTTATCTACACGACGGGGAGTCAGGCAACTATGGATGAACGAAATAGACAGATCGCTGAGAT
AGGTGCCTCACTGATTAAGCATTGGTAACTGTCAGACCAAGTTTACTCATATATACTTTAGATTGATTTA
AAACTTCATTTTTAATTTAAAAGGATCTAGGTGAAGATCCTTTTTGATAATCTCATGACCAAAATCCCTT
AACGTGAGTTTTCGTTCCACTGAGCGTCAGACCCCGTAGAAAAGATCAAAGGATCTTCTTGAGATCCTTT
TTTTCTGCGCGTAATCTGCTGCTTGCAAACAAAAAAACCACCGCTACCAGCGGTGGTTTGTTTGCCGGAT
CAAGAGCTACCAACTCTTTTTCCGAAGGTAACTGGCTTCAGCAGAGCGCAGATACCAAATACTGTTCTTC
TAGTGTAGCCGTAGTTAGGCCACCACTTCAAGAACTCTGTAGCACCGCCTACATACCTCGCTCTGCTAAT
CCTGTTACCAGTGGCTGCTGCCAGTGGCGATAAGTCGTGTCTTACCGGGTTGGACTCAAGACGATAGTTA
CCGGATAAGGCGCAGCGGTCGGGCTGAACGGGGGGTTCGTGCACACAGCCCAGCTTGGAGCGAACGACCT
ACACCGAACTGAGATACCTACAGCGTGAGCTATGAGAAAGCGCCACGCTTCCCGAAGGGAGAAAGGCGGA
CAGGTATCCGGTAAGCGGCAGGGTCGGAACAGGAGAGCGCACGAGGGAGCTTCCAGGGGGAAACGCCTGG
TATCTTTATAGTCCTGTCGGGTTTCGCCACCTCTGACTTGAGCGTCGATTTTTGTGATGCTCGTCAGGGG
GGCGGAGCCTATGGAAAAACGCCAGCAACGCGGCCTTTTTACGGTTCCTGGCCTTTTGCTGGCCTTTTGC
TCACATGGCTCGACAGATCT
